>Addgene plasmid #132357 | pZmUBQ:AVRa1-V1 | addgene full sequence | sequence record 258868 | Addgene NGS Result
ATATCAAGATCAAAATAATTATAAAACATACTTGTTTATTATAATAGATAGGTACTCAAGGTTAGAGCAT
ATGAATAGATGCTGCATATGCCATCATGTATATGCATCAGTAAAACCCACATCAACATGTATACCTATCC
TAGATCGATACTTCCATCCATCATCTTAAACTCGTAACTATGAAGATGTATGGCACACACATACAGATCC
AAAATTAATAAATCCACCAGTTAGTTTGAAACAGTATTCTACTCCGATCTAGAACGAATGAACGACCGCC
CAACCACACCACATCATCACAACCAAGCGAACAAAAAGCATCTCTGTATATGCATCAGTAAAACCCGCAT
CAACATGTATACCTATCCTAGATCGATATTTCCATCCATCATCTTCAATTCGTAACTATGAATATGTATG
GCACACACATACAGATCCAAAATTAATAAATCCACCAGGTAGTTTGAAACAGAATTCTACTCCGATTTAG
AACGACCGCCCAACCAGACCACATCATCACAACCAAGCCAAAAAAAAAACATGAAAAGATGACCCGACAA
ACAAGTGCACGGCATATATTGAAATAAAGGAAAAGGGCAAACCAAACCCTATGCAACGAAACAAAAAAAA
ATCATGAAATCGATCCCGTCTGCGGAACGGCTAGAGCCATCCCAGGATTCCCCAAAGAGAAACACTGGCA
AGTTAGCAATCAGAACGTGTCTGACGTACAGGTCGCATCCGTGTACGAACGCTAGCAGCACGGATCTATC
ACAAACACGGATCTAACACAAACATGAACAGAAGTAGAACTACCGGGCCCTAACCATGGACCGGAACGCC
GATCTAGAGAAGGTAGAGAGGGGGGGGGGAGGACGAGCGGCGTACCTTGAAGCGGAGGTGCCGACGGGTG
GATTTGGGGGAGATCTGGTTGTGTGTGTGTGCGCTCCGAACAACACGAGGTTGGGGAAAGAGGGTGTGGA
GGGGGTGTCTATTTATTACGGCGGGCGAGGAAGGGAAAGCGAAGGAGCGGTGGGAAAGGAATCCCCCGTA
GCTGCCGGTGCCGTGAGAGGAGGAGGAGGCCGCCTGCCGTGCCGGCTCACGTCTGCCGCTCCGCCACGCA
ATTTCTGGATGCCGACAGCGGAGCAAGTCCAACGGTGGAGCGGAACTCTCGAGAGGGGCCCAGAGGCAGC
GACAGAGATGCCGTGCCGTCTGCTTCGCTTGGCCCGACGCGACGCTGCTGGTTCGCTGGTTGGTGTCCGT
TAGACTCGTCGACGGCGTTTAACAGGCTGGCATTATCTACTCGAAACAAGAAAAATGTTTCCTTAGTTTT
TTTAATTTCTTAAAGGGTATTTGTTTAATTTTTAGTCACTTTATTTTATTCTATTTTATATCTAAATTAT
TAAATAAAAAAACTAAAATAGAGTTTTAGTTTTCTTAATTTAGAGGCTAAAATAGAATAAAATAGATGTA
CTAAAAAAATTAGTCTATAAAAACCATTAACCCTAAACCCTAAATGGATGTACTAATAAAATGGATGAAG
TATTATATAGGTGAAGCTATTTGCAAAAAAAAAGGAGAACACATGCACACTAAAGAGATAAAACTGTAGA
GTCCTGTTGTCAAAGTACTCAATTGTCCTTTAGACCATGTCTAACTGTTCATTTATATGATTCTCTAAAA
CACTGATATTATTGTAGTACTATAGATTATATTATTCGTAGAGTGAAGTTTAAATATATGTATAAAGATA
GATAAACTGCACTTCAAACAAGTGTGACAAAAAAATATGTGGTAATTTTTTATAACTTAGACATGCAATG
CTCATTAAATCGGCGCGCCCAAACCGAAGGCGGGAAACGACAATCTGATCATGAGCGGAGAATTAAGGGA
GTCACGTTATGACCCCCGCCGATGACGCGGGACAAGCCGTTTTACGTTTGGAACTGACAGAACCGCAACG
TTGAAGGAGCCACTGAGCCGCGGGTTTCTGGAGTTTAATGAGCTAAGCACATACGTCAGAAACCATTATT
GCGCGTTCAAAAGTCGCCTAAGGTCACTATCAGCTAGCAAATATTTCTTGTCAAAAATGCTCCACTGACG
TTCCATAAATTCCCCTCGGTATCCAATTAGAGTCTCATATTCACTCTCAACTCGATCGAGGGGATCTACC
ATGAGCCCAGAACGACGCCCGGCCGACATCCGCCGTGCCACCGAGGCGGACATGCCGGCGGTCTGCACCA
TCGTCAACCACTACATCGAGACAAGCACGGTCAACTTCCGTACCGAGCCGCAGGAACCGCAGGAGTGGAC
GGACGACCTCGTCCGTCTGCGGGAGCGCTATCCCTGGCTCGTCGCCGAGGTGGACGGCGAGGTCGCCGGC
ATCGCCTACGCGGGTCCCTGGAAGGCACGCAACGCCTACGACTGGACGGCCGAGTCGACCGTGTACGTCT
CCCCCCGCCACCAGCGGACGGGACTGGGCTCCACGCTCTACACCCACCTGCTGAAGTCCCTGGAGGCACA
GGGCTTCAAGAGCGTGGTCGCTGTCATCGGGCTGCCCAACGACCCGAGCGTGCGCATGCACGAGGCGCTC
GGATATGCCCCCCGCGGCATGCTGCGGGCGGCCGGCTTCAAGCACGGGAACTGGCATGACGTGGGTTTCT
GGCAGCTGGACTTCAGCCTGCCGGTGCCGCCCCGTCCGGTCCTGCCCGTCACCGAAATCTGATGACCCCT
AGAGTCAAGCAGATCGTTCAAACATTTGGCAATAAAGTTTCTTAAGATTGAATCCTGTTGCCGGTCTTGC
GATGATTATCATATAATTTCTGTTGAATTACGTTAAGCATGTAATAATTAACATGTAATGCATGACGTTA
TTTATGAGATGGGTTTTTATGATTAGAGTCCCGCAATTATACATTTAATACGCGATAGAAAACAAAATAT
AGCGCGCAAACTAGGATAAATTATCGCGCGCGGTGTCATCTATGTTACTAGATCGACCGGCATGCAAGCT
GATATCTGGTAGAGACGTTAGTATTCGATCATTAAAAACGTCCGCAATGTGTTATTAAGTTGTCTAAGCG
TCAATTTGTTTACACCACAATATATCCTGCCACCAGCCAGCCAACAGCTCCCCGACCGGCAGCTCGGCAC
AAAATCACCACTCGATACAGGCAGCCCATCAGTCCGGGACGGCGTCAGCGGGAGAGCCGTTGTAAGGCGG
CAGACTTTGCTCATGTTACCGATGCTATTCGGAAGAACGGCAACTAAGCTGCCGGGTTTGAAACACGGAT
GATCTCGCGGAGGGTAGCATGTTGATTGTAACGATGACAGAGCGTTGCTGCCTGTGATCCTCTAGCTAGA
GTCCATGTGAGCAAAAGGCCAGCAAAAGGCCAGGAACCGTAAAAAGGCCGCGTTGCTGGCGTTTTTCCAT
AGGCTCCGCCCCCCTGACGAGCATCACAAAAATCGACGCTCAAGTCAGAGGTGGCGAAACCCGACAGGAC
TATAAAGATACCAGGCGTTTCCCCCTGGAAGCTCCCTCGTGCGCTCTCCTGTTCCGACCCTGCCGCTTAC
CGGATACCTGTCCGCCTTTCTCCCTTCGGGAAGCGTGGCGCTTTCTCATAGCTCACGCTGTAGGTATCTC
AGTTCGGTGTAGGTCGTTCGCTCCAAGCTGGGCTGTGTGCACGAACCCCCCGTTCAGCCCGACCGCTGCG
CCTTATCCGGTAACTATCGTCTTGAGTCCAACCCGGTAAGACACGACTTATCGCCACTGGCAGCAGCCAC
TGGTAACAGGATTAGCAGAGCGAGGTATGTAGGCGGTGCTACAGAGTTCTTGAAGTGGTGGCCTAACTAC
GGCTACACTAGAAGAACAGTATTTGGTATCTGCGCTCTGCTGAAGCCAGTTACCTTCGGAAAAAGAGTTG
GTAGCTCTTGATCCGGCAAACAAACCACCGCTGGTAGCGGTGGTTTTTTTGTTTGCAAGCAGCAGATTAC
GCGCAGAAAAAAAGGATCTCAAGAAGATCCTTTGATCTTTTCTACGGGGTCTGACGCTCAGTGGAACGAA
AACTCACGTTAAGGGATTTTGGTCATGAGATTATCAAAAAGGATCTTCACCTAGATCCTTTTAAATTAAA
AATGAAGTTTTAAATCAATCTAAAGTATATATGAGTAAACTTGGTCTGACAGTTACCAATGCTTAATCAG
TGAGGCACCTATCTCAGCGATCTGTCTATTTCGTTCATCCATAGTTGCCTGACTCCCCGTCGTGTAGATA
ACTACGATACGGGAGGGCTTACCATCTGGCCCCAGTGCTGCAATGATACCGCGAGACCCACGCTCACCGG
CTCCAGATTTATCAGCAATAAACCAGCCAGCCGGAAGGGCCGAGCGCAGAAGTGGTCCTGCAACTTTATC
CGCCTCCATCCAGTCTATTAATTGTTGCCGGGAAGCTAGAGTAAGTAGTTCGCCAGTTAATAGTTTGCGC
AACGTTGTTGCCATTGCTACAGGCATCGTGGTGTCACGCTCGTCGTTTGGTATGGCTTCATTCAGCTCCG
GTTCCCAACGATCAAGGCGAGTTACATGATCCCCCATGTTGTGCAAAAAAGCGGTTAGCTCCTTCGGTCC
TCCGATCGTTGTCAGAAGTAAGTTGGCCGCAGTGTTATCACTCATGGTTATGGCAGCACTGCATAATTCT
CTTACTGTCATGCCATCCGTAAGATGCTTTTCTGTGACTGGTGAGTACTCAACCAAGTCATTCTGAGAAT
AGTGTATGCGGCGACCGAGTTGCTCTTGCCCGGCGTCAATACGGGATAATACCGCGCCACATAGCAGAAC
TTTAAAAGTGCTCATCATTGGAAAACGTTCTTCGGGGCGAAAACTCTCAAGGATCTTACCGCTGTTGAGA
TCCAGTTCGATGTAACCCACTCGTGCACCCAACTGATCTTCAGCATCTTTTACTTTCACCAGCGTTTCTG
GGTGAGCAAAAACAGGAAGGCAAAATGCCGCAAAAAAGGGAATAAGGGCGACACGGAAATGTTGAATACT
CATACTCTTCCTTTTTCAATATTATTGAAGCATTTATCAGGGTTATTGTCTCATGAGCGGATACATATTT
GAATGTATTTAGAAAAATAAACAAATAGGGGTAGCTTTCGGGCTGATCGCCCATCCCGTTACTGCCCCGA
TCCCGGCAATGGCAAGGACTGCCAGCGCTGCCATTTTTGGGGTGAGGCCGTTCGCGGCCGAGGGGCGCAG
CCCCTGGGGGGATGGGAGGCCCGCGTTAGCGGGCCGGGAGGGTTCGAGAAGGGGGGGCACCCCCCTTCGG
CGTGCGCGGTCACGCGCACAGGGCGCAGCCCTGGTTAAAAACAAGGTTTATAAATATTGGTTTAAAAGCA
GGTTAAAAGACAGGTTAGCGGTGGCCGAAAAACGGGCGGAAACCCTTGCAAATGCTGGATTTTCTGCCTG
TGGACAGCCCCTCAAATGTCAATAGGTGCGCCCCTCATCTGTCAGCACTCTGCCCCTCAAGTGTCAAGGA
TCGCGCCCCTCATCTGTCAGTAGTCGCGCCCCTCAAGTGTCAATACCGCAGGGCACTTATCCCCAGGCTT
GTCCACATCATCTGTGGGAAACTCGCGTAAAATCAGGCGTTTTCGCCGATTTGCGAGGCTGGCCAGCTCC
ACGTCGCCGGCCGAAATCGAGCCTGCCCCTCATCTGTCAACGCCGCGCCGGGTGAGTCGGCCCCTCAAGT
GTCAACGTCCGCCCCTCATCTGTCAGTGAGGGCCAAGTTTTCCGCGAGGTATCCACAACGCCGGCGGCCG
GTGTCTCGCACACGGCTTCGACGGCGTTTCTGGCGCGTTTGCAGGGCCATAGACGGCCGCCAGCCCAGCG
GCGAGGGCAACCAGCCCGGTGAGCGTCGGAAAGGCGCTCGGTCTTGCCTTGCTCGTCGGTGATGTACACA
TACAAATGGACGAACGGATAAACCTTTTCACGCCCTTTTAAATATCCGATTATTCTAATAAACGCTCTTT
TCTCTTAGGTTTACCCGCCAATATATCCTGTCAAACACTGATAGTTTAAACTGAAGGCGGGAAACGACAA
TCTGATCCCCCTCCACCGCGGTGGCGGCCGCCCGGTCACTGGATTTTGGTTTTAGGAATTAGAAATTTTA
TTGATAGAAGTATTTTACAAATACAAATACATACTAAGGGTTTCTTATATGCTCAACACATGAGCGAAAC
CCTATAAGAACCCTAATTCCCTTATCTGGGAACTACTCACACATTATTCTGGAGAAAAATAGAGAGAGAT
AGATTTGTAGAGAGAGACTGGTGATTTTTGCGGACTCTAGAGCTCTTACTTGTACAGCTCGTCCATGCCG
AGAGTGATCCCGGCGGCGGTCACGAACTCCAGCAGGACCATGTGATCGCGCTTCTCGTTGGGGTCTTTGC
TCAGGGCGGACTGGTAGCTCAGGTAGTGGTTGTCGGGCAGCAGCACGGGGCCGTCGCCGATGGGGGTGTT
CTGCTGGTAGTGGTCGGCGAGCTGCACGCTGCCGTCCTCGATGTTGTGGCGGATCTTGAAGTTCACCTTG
ATGCCGTTCTTCTGCTTGTCGGCCATGATATAGACGTTGTGGCTGTTGTAGTTGTACTCCAGCTTGTGCC
CCAGGATGTTGCCGTCCTCCTTGAAGTCGATGCCCTTCAGCTCGATGCGGTTCACCAGGGTGTCGCCCTC
GAACTTCACCTCGGCGCGGGTCTTGTAGTTGCCGTCGTCCTTGAAGAAGATGGTGCGCTCCTGGACGTAG
CCTTCGGGCATGGCGGACTTGAAGAAGTCGTGCTGCTTCATGTGGTCGGGGTAGCGGGCGAAGCACTGCA
CGCCGTAGCCGAAGGTGGTCACGAGGGTGGGCCAGGGCACGGGCAGCTTGCCGGTGGTGCAGATGAACTT
CAGGGTCAGCTTGCCGTAGGTGGCATCGCCCTCGCCCTCGCCGGACACGCTGAACTTGTGGCCGTTTACG
TCGCCGTCCAGCTCGACCAGGATGGGCACCACCCCGGTGAACAGCTCCTCGCCCTTGCTCACCATCCCAT
CAACCACTTTGTACAAGAAAGCTGGGTCGGCGCGCCCACCCTTAGGTGCATTCTTCAATGAATTTTCGGT
TATTTCGATAGCCCTGTTGGTATACTACTGCCACTCGTTTATTTGAAGTAAAGACAGCAAAAGTTGTTGC
GCTAGATGACGAAGGATGCACATCCAGTACCTTGTAAGCGACACCGCGACTCAAACTAGTGTTTTCATAG
ACTTCATCCTCTATAGTTTTAAACGGAAAGTGTTCAAAGGAATTCATATTTGTATGTGAATAAACATCTT
CTTCATAAAGTATGTCACCGCTTCGGCATTGCCACGTTCGCATGGTGAAGGGGGCGGCCGCGGAGCCTGC
TTTTTTGTACAAACTTGTTGATGGGCTGCAGGAATTCGATATCAAGCTTATCGATACCGTCGACCTCGAG
GGATTTGCAGAAGTAACACCAAACAACAGGGTGAGCATCGACAAAAGAAACAGTACCAAGCAAATAAATA
GCGTATGAAGGCAGGGCTAAAAAAATCCACATATAGCTGCTGCATATGCCATCATCCAAGT
Features (pLannotate 1.2.2; 17 found; start..end, strand, type, name):
   1950..2129    +  promoter       NOS promoter: nopaline synthase promoter
   2171..2719    +  CDS            bar: PAT_STRHY - Experimental evidence at protein level: Swiss-Prot protein existence level 1. Inactivates phosphinothricin (PPT) by transfer of an acetyl group from acetyl CoA. Can also acetylate demethylphosphinothricin but not PTT or glutamate. This enzyme is an effector of phosphinothricin tripeptide (PTT or bialaphos) resistance. From Streptomyces hygroscopicus. Introduced by genetic manipulation and expressed in glufosinate-tolerant maize by Dekalb Genetics.
   2742..2994    +  terminator     NOS terminator: nopaline synthase terminator and poly(A) signal
   3088..3112    -  misc_feature   LB T-DNA repeat: left border repeat from nopaline C58 T-DNA
   3424..4012    -  rep_origin     ori: high-copy-number ColE1/pMB1/pBR322/pUC origin of replication
   4183..5043    -  CDS            AmpR: β-lactamase; bla; confers resistance to ampicillin, carbenicillin, and related antibiotics
   5044..5135    -  promoter       AmpR promoter: bla
   5137..5214    -  CDS            klaC (fragment): KLAC_ECOLX - Also known as telB. Protein predicted: Swiss-Prot protein existence level 4. Belongs to the kla operon, which is associated with cryptic tellurite resistance, and IncW plasmid fertility inhibition. From Escherichia coli.
   5278..5809    -  rep_origin     oriV: incP origin of replication
   6029..6053    -  misc_feature   RB T-DNA repeat: right border repeat from nopaline C58 T-DNA
   6101..6121    +  misc_feature   MCS (fragment): pBluescript multiple cloning site
   6128..6287    -  polyA_signal   CaMV poly(A) signal (fragment): cauliflower mosaic virus polyadenylation signal
   6346..7065    -  CDS            EYFP: enhanced YFP mammalian codon-optimized
   7073..7097    +  protein_bind   attB2: mutant version of attB; recombination site for the Gateway® BP reaction BP Clonase™
   7414..7438    -  protein_bind   attB1: mutant version of attB; recombination site for the Gateway® BP reaction BP Clonase™
   7443..7492    +  misc_feature   MCS (fragment): pBluescript multiple cloning site
   7496..1827    -  promoter       Ubi promoter (across the origin): maize polyubiquitin gene promoter
