[The description below was written by a language model from this plasmid's Addgene catalogue record and pLannotate feature annotations shown in this document.]
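Description:
pZmUBQ:AVRa1-V1 is a plant expression plasmid built by Gateway recombination into the pZmUBQ:GW-YFP destination backbone, giving a construct of about 7.6 kb. It carries the Blumeria graminis f. sp. hordei (barley powdery mildew) effector AVRa1-V1 as a 282 bp coding sequence lacking its signal peptide (∆SP), so the protein is retained inside the plant cell rather than being directed into the secretory pathway. The insert sits between attB1 and attB2 sites immediately downstream of the maize polyubiquitin (Ubi) promoter, a strong constitutive promoter well suited to cereal cells. An EYFP coding sequence and a CaMV polyadenylation signal follow attB2, but because the insert retains its own stop codon, the effector is produced untagged and the vector-encoded YFP fusion is not translated; the CaMV signal still serves to terminate the transcript.

The backbone has binary-vector features: nopaline-type left and right T-DNA border repeats, and a separate NOS promoter–bar–NOS terminator cassette in which phosphinothricin acetyltransferase confers Basta (glufosinate) resistance for selection in plants. Propagation in E. coli relies on a high-copy ColE1/pUC-type origin with ampicillin resistance from β-lactamase. An IncP oriV is also annotated, alongside a short klaC fragment that is probably a remnant of the parental plasmid.

According to the associated publication, the plasmid belongs to a set used in barley and wheat protoplast cell death assays, where a candidate avirulence effector is expressed together with a plant NLR immune receptor to identify and validate matching effector–receptor pairs.
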