Addgene plasmid #132357: pZmUBQ:AVRa1-V1
Purpose: Expression of the Blumeria graminis f. sp. hordei effector AVRa1-V1 ∆SP from the Zea mays ubiquitin promotor
Depositing lab: Paul Schulze-Lefert. Depositing organization: Max Planck Institute for Plant Breeding Research. Publication: A cell death assay in barley and wheat protoplasts for identification and validation of matching pathogen AVR effector and plant NLR immune receptors. Saur IML, Bauer S, Lu X, Schulze-Lefert P. Plant Methods. 2019 Oct 24;15:118. doi: 10.1186/s13007-019-0502-0. eCollection 2019. PubMed 31666804.
Backbone
  Vector backbone: pZmUBQ:GW-YFP
  Backbone size w/o insert (bp): 7244
  Total vector size (bp): 7626
  Vector type: Plant Expression
  Selectable markers: Basta
Growth in bacteria
  Bacterial resistance: Ampicillin, 100 μg/mL
  Growth temperature: 37°C
  Growth strain: DH5alpha
  Copy number: Unknown
Gene/Insert
  Gene/Insert name: AVRa1-V1 ∆SP with stop codon
  Species: Blumeria graminis f. sp. hordei
  Insert size (bp): 282
  Promoter: pZmUBQ
  Cloning method: Gateway Cloning
  Sequencing primers: 5′ CACCCTGTTGTTTGGTGTTACTTC
Terms and licenses: Academic/Nonprofit Terms; Industry Terms: Not Available to Industry
Depositor comments: AVRa1-V1 is expressed without signal peptide and without the YFP fusion encoded in the vector
How to cite: pZmUBQ:AVRa1-V1 was a gift from Paul Schulze-Lefert (Addgene plasmid # 132357 ; http://n2t.net/addgene:132357 ; RRID:Addgene_132357)
